Addgene plasmid #222888: L2129-FRB-GPA-114-5-CyOFP1
Purpose: Biosensor chain detecting rapamycin and responding with BRET. FRB ectodomain, human Glycophorin A (GPA) scaffold, 20 GS linker, split Nanoluciferase fragment 114, 5 GS linker, CyOFP1 protein.
Depositing lab: Joshua Leonard. Depositing organization: Northwestern University. Publication: Building Synthetic Biosensors Using Red Blood Cell Proteins. Dolberg TB, Gunnels TF, Ling T, Sarnese KA, Crispino JD, Leonard JN. ACS Synth Biol. 2024 Apr 19;13(4):1273-1289. doi: 10.1021/acssynbio.3c00754. Epub 2024 Mar 27. PubMed 38536408.
Backbone
  Vector backbone: Modified pcDNA3.1/Hygro(+)
  Backbone manufacturer: Thermo Fisher
  Backbone size w/o insert (bp): 4305
  Vector type: Mammalian Expression
Growth in bacteria
  Bacterial resistance: Ampicillin, 100 μg/mL
  Growth temperature: 37°C
  Growth strain: DH5alpha
  Copy number: High Copy
Gene/Insert
  Gene/Insert name: FRB-GPA-20GS-NanoLuc114-5GS-CyOFP1
  Species: H. sapiens (human), Synthetic
  Insert size (bp): 1597
  Promoter: CMV
  Tag / fusion protein: Myc (N terminal on insert)
  Cloning method: Restriction Enzyme; 5′ cloning site NheI (not destroyed); 3′ cloning site NotI (not destroyed)
Terms and licenses: Academic/Nonprofit Terms; Industry Terms: Not Available to Industry
Depositor comments: Please visit https://doi.org/10.1101/2023.12.16.571988 for bioRxiv preprint.
How to cite: L2129-FRB-GPA-114-5-CyOFP1 was a gift from Joshua Leonard (Addgene plasmid # 222888 ; http://n2t.net/addgene:222888 ; RRID:Addgene_222888)
