[The description below was written by a language model from this plasmid's Addgene catalogue record and pLannotate feature annotations shown in this document.]
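Description:
L2129-FRB-GPA-114-5-CyOFP1 is a mammalian expression plasmid built on a modified pcDNA3.1/Hygro(+) backbone, encoding one chain of a membrane-anchored synthetic biosensor that detects rapamycin and reports by BRET. It is propagated in E. coli at high copy from a ColE1/pUC-type origin under ampicillin selection (AmpR with its bla promoter) and also carries an f1 origin. An intact mammalian selection cassette does not appear to be present. The annotation shows an SV40 early promoter followed only by a short ble-like fragment and the SV40 poly(A) signal, and no hygromycin resistance gene is annotated, which fits the "modified" backbone description and suggests transient transfection use.

The roughly 1.6 kb insert sits between NheI and NotI sites. It is driven by the CMV enhancer/promoter, with a T7 promoter just upstream of the coding region, and is terminated by the bGH polyadenylation signal. The open reading frame begins with a short glycophorin-like segment, probably a signal peptide, followed by the N-terminal Myc tag listed in the catalogue (not annotated in the table). Next comes an FRB ectodomain, which the annotation tool matched to the T2098L FRB* variant, although the catalogue simply calls it FRB. This is fused to a human glycophorin A scaffold that provides the membrane-spanning region. On the intracellular side, a 20-residue GS linker leads to split NanoLuc fragment 114 (in the unannotated gap before CyOFP1), and a 5-residue GS linker then joins it to the long-Stokes-shift orange fluorescent protein CyOFP1.

In use, rapamycin-induced association with a partner chain would reconstitute NanoLuc. That partner is presumably an FKBP fusion carrying the complementary luciferase fragment, but the record does not describe it. Energy transfer from the reconstituted luciferase to CyOFP1 would then give the BRET readout. The construct comes from work on building biosensors from red blood cell proteins.
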