Features (pLannotate 1.2.2; 23 found; start..end, strand, type, name):
     21..73      -  misc_feature   bom (fragment): basis of mobility region from pBR322
    228..607     +  enhancer       CMV enhancer: human cytomegalovirus immediate early enhancer
    608..811     +  promoter       CMV promoter: human cytomegalovirus (CMV) immediate early promoter
    807..840     +  LTR            5' LTR (truncated) (fragment): truncated 5' long terminal repeat (LTR) from HIV-1
    856..874     +  promoter       T7 promoter: promoter for bacteriophage T7 RNA polymerase
    900..956     +  CDS            GYPB (fragment): GLPB_PANTR - Also known as GPB. Experimental evidence at transcript level: Swiss-Prot protein existence level 2. This protein is a minor sialoglycoprotein in erythrocyte membranes. From Pan troglodytes (Chimpanzee).
   1002..1268    +  CDS            FRB*: T2098L mutant of FKBP-rapamycin binding domain of human FRAP binds synthetic ligands such as AP21967
   1284..1673    +  CDS            GYPA (fragment): GLPA_HUMAN - Also known as GPA. Experimental evidence at protein level: Swiss-Prot protein existence level 1. Glycophorin A is the major intrinsic membrane protein of the erythrocyte. The N-terminal glycosylated segment, which lies outside the erythrocyte membrane, has MN blood group receptors. Appears to be important for the function of SLC4A1 and is required for high activity of SLC4A1. May be involved in translocation of SLC4A1 to the plasma membrane. Is a receptor for influenza virus. Is a receptor for Plasmodium falciparum erythrocyte-binding antigen 175 (EBA-175); binding of EBA-175 is d
   1797..2480    +  CDS            CyOFP1: CyOFP1 is a basic (constitutively fluorescent) long stokes shift fluorescent protein published in 2016, derived from Entacmaea quadricolor. It is reported to be a very rapidly-maturing monomer with moderate acid sensitivity.
   2534..2645    +  polyA_signal   bGH poly(A) signal: bovine growth hormone polyadenylation signal
   2762..2783    +  promoter       SV40 promoter (fragment): SV40 enhancer and early promoter
   2804..3232    +  rep_origin     f1 ori (sequence partly withheld): f1 bacteriophage origin of replication; arrow indicates direction of (+) strand synthesis
   3237..3259    +  promoter       SV40 promoter (fragment): SV40 enhancer and early promoter
   3260..3451    +  promoter       SV40 promoter: SV40 early promoter
   3478..3576    +  CDS            ble (fragment): BLE_KLEPN - Experimental evidence at protein level: Swiss-Prot protein existence level 1. Binding protein with a strong affinity to the bleomycin family of antibiotics. Binds to CL990; an antimitotic-antibiotic compound. From Klebsiella pneumoniae.
   3571..3692    +  polyA_signal   SV40 poly(A) signal: SV40 polyadenylation signal
   3765..3781    -  protein_bind   lac operator: The lac repressor binds to the lac operator to inhibit transcription in E. coli. This inhibition can be relieved by adding lactose or isopropyl-β-D-thiogalactopyranoside (IPTG). lac repressor encoded by lacI
   3789..3819    -  promoter       lac promoter: promoter for the E. coli lac operon
   3834..3855    -  protein_bind   CAP binding site: CAP binding activates transcription in the presence of cAMP. E. coli catabolite activator protein
   3868..3960    -  CDS            lacI (fragment): lac repressor; lacI; The lac repressor binds to the lac operator to inhibit transcription in E. coli. This inhibition can be relieved by adding lactose or isopropyl-β-D-thiogalactopyranoside (IPTG).
   4143..4731    -  rep_origin     ori: high-copy-number ColE1/pMB1/pBR322/pUC origin of replication
   4902..5762    -  CDS            AmpR: β-lactamase; bla; confers resistance to ampicillin, carbenicillin, and related antibiotics
   5763..5867    -  promoter       AmpR promoter: bla
>Addgene plasmid #222888 | L2129-FRB-GPA-114-5-CyOFP1 | addgene full sequence | sequence record 440203 | Addgene NGS Result
CGGGAGATCTCCCGATCCCCTATGGTGCACTCTCAGTACAATCTGCTCTGATGCCGCATAGTTAAGCCAG
TATCTGCTCCCTGCTTGTGTGTTGGAGGTCGCTGAGTAGTGCGCGAGCAAAATTTAAGCTACAACAAGGC
AAGGCTTGACCGACAATTGCATGAAGAATCTGCTTAGGGTTAGGCGTTTTGCGCTGCTTCGCGATGTACG
GGCCAGATATACGCGTTGACATTGATTATTGACTAGTTATTAATAGTAATCAATTACGGGGTCATTAGTT
CATAGCCCATATATGGAGTTCCGCGTTACATAACTTACGGTAAATGGCCCGCCTGGCTGACCGCCCAACG
ACCCCCGCCCATTGACGTCAATAATGACGTATGTTCCCATAGTAACGCCAATAGGGACTTTCCATTGACG
TCAATGGGTGGAGTATTTACGGTAAACTGCCCACTTGGCAGTACATCAAGTGTATCATATGCCAAGTACG
CCCCCTATTGACGTCAATGACGGTAAATGGCCCGCCTGGCATTATGCCCAGTACATGACCTTATGGGACT
TTCCTACTTGGCAGTACATCTACGTATTAGTCATCGCTATTACCATGGTGATGCGGTTTTGGCAGTACAT
CAATGGGCGTGGATAGCGGTTTGACTCACGGGGATTTCCAAGTCTCCACCCCATTGACGTCAATGGGAGT
TTGTTTTGGCACCAAAATCAACGGGACTTTCCAAAATGTCGTAACAACTCCGCCCCATTGACGCAAATGG
GCGGTAGGCGTGTACGGTGGGAGGTCTATATAAGCAGAGCTCTCTGGCTAACTAGAGAACCCACTGCTTA
CTGGCTTATCGAAATTAATACGACTCACTATAGGGAGTCCCAAGCTGGCTAGCGCCACCATGTATGGAAA
AATAATCTTTGTATTACTATTGTCAGAAATTGTGAGCATATCAGCAGAGCAGAAACTCATCTCAGAAGAG
GATCTGGGCGCGCCTATGCTCGAGATGTGGCATGAAGGCCTGGAAGAGGCATCTCGTTTGTACTTTGGGG
AAAGGAACGTGAAAGGCATGTTTGAGGTGCTGGAGCCCTTGCATGCTATGATGGAACGGGGCCCCCAGAC
TCTGAAGGAAACATCCTTTAATCAGGCCTATGGTCGAGATTTAATGGAGGCCCAAGAGTGGTGCAGGAAG
TACATGAAATCAGGGAATGTCAAGGACCTCCTCCAAGCCTGGGACCTCTATTATCATGTGTTCCGACGAA
TCTCAAAGACTAGAACCGGTTTAAGTACCACTGAGGTGGCAATGCACACTTCAACCTCTTCTTCAGTCAC
AAAGAGTTACATCTCATCACAGACAAATGATACGCACAAACGGGACACATATGCAGCCACTCCTAGAGCT
CATGAAGTTTCAGAAATTTCTGTTAGAACTGTTTACCCTCCAGAAGAGGAAACCGGAGAAAGGGTACAAC
TTGCCCATCATTTCTCTGAACCAGAGATAACACTCATTATTTTTGGGGTGATGGCTGGTGTTATTGGAAC
GATCCTCTTAATTTCTTACGGTATTCGCCGACTGATAAAGAAAAGCCCATCTGATGTAAAACCTCTCCCC
TCACCTGACACAGACGTGCCTTTAAGTTCTGTTGAAATAGAAAATCCAGAGACAAGTGATCAATTAATTA
AGGGCGGCAGCGGCGGCTCCGGTGGATCTGGCGGTGGAAGCGGAGGTTCTGGTGGTTCTGGCGTGACAGG
CTACCGGCTGTTCGAGGAAATCCTGGGCGCCAGTGGGGGTTCAGGCGAGCTGATCAAAGAAAACATGCGG
AGCAAGCTGTACCTGGAAGGCAGCGTGAACGGCCACCAGTTCAAGTGTACACACGAAGGCGAGGGCAAGC
CCTACGAAGGCAAGCAGACCAACCGGATTAAGGTGGTGGAAGGCGGCCCTCTGCCTTTCGCCTTTGATAT
CCTGGCCACACACTTTATGTACGGCAGCAAGGTGTTCATCAAGTACCCCGCCGACCTGCCTGACTACTTC
AAGCAGAGCTTCCCCGAGGGCTTCACCTGGGAGCGAGTGATGGTGTTTGAGGACGGCGGAGTGCTGACCG
CCACACAGGATACTTCTCTGCAGGACGGCGAGCTGATCTACAACGTGAAAGTGCGGGGCGTGAACTTCCC
CGCCAATGGACCTGTGATGCAGAAGAAAACCCTCGGCTGGGAGCCCAGCACCGAGACAATGTATCCAGCC
GATGGCGGCCTCGAGGGCAGATGTGATAAGGCCCTGAAACTCGTCGGCGGAGGCCATCTGCACGTGAACT
TTAAGACCACCTACAAGAGCAAGAAACCCGTGAAGATGCCCGGCGTGCACTACGTGGACAGACGGCTGGA
AAGAATCAAAGAGGCCGACAACGAGACATACGTGGAACAGTACGAGCACGCCGTGGCCAGATACAGCAAT
CTCGGAGGCGGAATGGACGAGCTGTACAAATGAGCGGCCGCTCGAGTCTAGAGGGCCCGTTTAAACCCGC
TGATCAGCCTCGACTGTGCCTTCTAGTTGCCAGCCATCTGTTGTTTGCCCCTCCCCCGTGCCTTCCTTGA
CCCTGGAAGGTGCCACTCCCACTGTCCTTTCCTAATAAAATGAGGAAATTGCATCGCATTGTCTGAGTAG
GTGTCATTCTATTCTGGGGGGTGGGGTGGGGCAGGACAGCAAGGGGGAGGATTGGGAAGTCAATAGCAGG
CATGCTGGGGATGCGGTGGGCTCTATGGCTTCTGAGGCGGAAAGAACCAGCTGGGGCTCTAGGGGGTATC
CCC
[124 nt withheld, positions 2804-2927]
C
[91 nt withheld, positions 2929-3019]
A
[49 nt withheld, positions 3021-3069]
CCTTTGACGTTGGAGTCCACGTTCTTT
[37 nt withheld, positions 3097-3133]
ACCCTATCTCGGTCTATTCTTTTGATTTATAAGGGATTTTGCCGATTTCGGCCTATTGGTTAAAAAATGA
GCTGATTTAACAAAAATTTAACGCGAATTAATTCTGTGGAATGTGTGTCAGTTAGGCTCAATTAGTCAGC
AACCATAGTCCCGCCCCTAACTCCGCCCATCCCGCCCCTAACTCCGCCCAGTTCCGCCCATTCTCCGCCC
CATGGCTGACTAATTTTTTTTATTTATGCAGAGGCCGAGGCCGCCTCTGCCTCTGAGCTATTCCAGAAGT
AGTGAGGAGGCTTTTTTGGAGGCCTAGGCTTTTGCAAAAAGCTCCCGGGAGCTTGTATATCCATTTTCGG
AGGTTGGGCTTCGGAATCGTTTTCCGGGACGCCGGCTGGATGATCCTCCAGCGCGGGGATCTCATGCTGG
AGTTCTTCGCCCACCCCAACTTGTTTATTGCAGCTTATAATGGTTACAAATAAAGCAATAGCATCACAAA
TTTCACAAATAAAGCATTTTTTTCACTGCATTCTAGTTGTGGTTTGTCCAAACTCATCAATGTATCTTAT
CATGTCTGTATACCGTCGACCTCTAGCTAGAGCTTGGCGTAATCATGGTCATAGCTGTTTCCTGTGTGAA
ATTGTTATCCGCTCACAATTCCACACAACATACGAGCCGGAAGCATAAAGTGTAAAGCCTGGGGTGCCTA
ATGAGTGAGCTAACTCACATTAATTGCGTTGCGCTCACTGCCCGCTTTCCAGTCGGGAAACCTGTCGTGC
CAGCTGCATTAATGAATCGGCCAACGCGCGGGGAGAGGCGGTTTGCGTATTGGGCGCTCTTCCGCTTCCT
CGCTCACTGACTCGCTGCGCTCGGTCGTTCGGCTGCGGCGAGCGGTATCAGCTCACTCAAAGGCGGTAAT
ACGGTTATCCACAGAATCAGGGGATAACGCAGGAAAGAACATGTGAGCAAAAGGCCAGCAAAAGGCCAGG
AACCGTAAAAAGGCCGCGTTGCTGGCGTTTTTCCATAGGCTCCGCCCCCCTGACGAGCATCACAAAAATC
GACGCTCAAGTCAGAGGTGGCGAAACCCGACAGGACTATAAAGATACCAGGCGTTTCCCCCTGGAAGCTC
CCTCGTGCGCTCTCCTGTTCCGACCCTGCCGCTTACCGGATACCTGTCCGCCTTTCTCCCTTCGGGAAGC
GTGGCGCTTTCTCATAGCTCACGCTGTAGGTATCTCAGTTCGGTGTAGGTCGTTCGCTCCAAGCTGGGCT
GTGTGCACGAACCCCCCGTTCAGCCCGACCGCTGCGCCTTATCCGGTAACTATCGTCTTGAGTCCAACCC
GGTAAGACACGACTTATCGCCACTGGCAGCAGCCACTGGTAACAGGATTAGCAGAGCGAGGTATGTAGGC
GGTGCTACAGAGTTCTTGAAGTGGTGGCCTAACTACGGCTACACTAGAAGAACAGTATTTGGTATCTGCG
CTCTGCTGAAGCCAGTTACCTTCGGAAAAAGAGTTGGTAGCTCTTGATCCGGCAAACAAACCACCGCTGG
TAGCGGTGGTTTTTTTGTTTGCAAGCAGCAGATTACGCGCAGAAAAAAAGGATCTCAAGAAGATCCTTTG
ATCTTTTCTACGGGGTCTGACGCTCAGTGGAACGAAAACTCACGTTAAGGGATTTTGGTCATGAGATTAT
CAAAAAGGATCTTCACCTAGATCCTTTTAAATTAAAAATGAAGTTTTAAATCAATCTAAAGTATATATGA
GTAAACTTGGTCTGACAGTTACCAATGCTTAATCAGTGAGGCACCTATCTCAGCGATCTGTCTATTTCGT
TCATCCATAGTTGCCTGACTCCCCGTCGTGTAGATAACTACGATACGGGAGGGCTTACCATCTGGCCCCA
GTGCTGCAATGATACCGCGAGATCCACGCTCACCGGCTCCAGATTTATCAGCAATAAACCAGCCAGCCGG
AAGGGCCGAGCGCAGAAGTGGTCCTGCAACTTTATCCGCCTCCATCCAGTCTATTAATTGTTGCCGGGAA
GCTAGAGTAAGTAGTTCGCCAGTTAATAGTTTGCGCAACGTTGTTGCCATTGCTACAGGCATCGTGGTGT
CACGCTCGTCGTTTGGTATGGCTTCATTCAGCTCCGGTTCCCAACGATCAAGGCGAGTTACATGATCCCC
CATGTTGTGCAAAAAAGCGGTTAGCTCCTTCGGTCCTCCGATCGTTGTCAGAAGTAAGTTGGCCGCAGTG
TTATCACTCATGGTTATGGCAGCACTGCATAATTCTCTTACTGTCATGCCATCCGTAAGATGCTTTTCTG
TGACTGGTGAGTACTCAACCAAGTCATTCTGAGAATAGTGTATGCGGCGACCGAGTTGCTCTTGCCCGGC
GTCAATACGGGATAATACCGCGCCACATAGCAGAACTTTAAAAGTGCTCATCATTGGAAAACGTTCTTCG
GGGCGAAAACTCTCAAGGATCTTACCGCTGTTGAGATCCAGTTCGATGTAACCCACTCGTGCACCCAACT
GATCTTCAGCATCTTTTACTTTCACCAGCGTTTCTGGGTGAGCAAAAACAGGAAGGCAAAATGCCGCAAA
AAAGGGAATAAGGGCGACACGGAAATGTTGAATACTCATACTCTTCCTTTTTCAATATTATTGAAGCATT
TATCAGGGTTATTGTCTCATGAGCGGATACATATTTGAATGTATTTAGAAAAATAAACAAATAGGGGTTC
CGCGCACATTTCCCCGAAAAGTGCCACCTGACGTCGACGGAT
